Addgene plasmid #169635: pTS2337_Tier3(SB)-TagBFP2_Puro
Purpose: Tier-3 vector for stable integration of up to three cassettes via sleeping beauty transposase including a TagBFP marker and PuroR resistance gene (5'ITR-A1-pA::A2-pA::PRPBSA-mTagBFP2-p2A-PuroR-pA-3'ITR)
Depositing lab: Martin Fussenegger. Depositing organization: ETH Zurich (Swiss Federal Institute of Technology). Publication: A versatile plasmid architecture for mammalian synthetic biology (VAMSyB). Haellman V, Strittmatter T, Bertschi A, Stucheli P, Fussenegger M. Metab Eng. 2021 Jul;66:41-50. doi: 10.1016/j.ymben.2021.04.003. Epub 2021 Apr 18. PubMed 33857582.
Backbone
  Vector backbone: pTS1107 (pUC57-based)
  Backbone size w/o insert (bp): 3105
  Vector type: Mammalian Expression
  Selectable markers: Puromycin
Growth in bacteria
  Bacterial resistance: Ampicillin, 100 μg/mL
  Growth temperature: 37°C
  Growth strain: DH5alpha
  Copy number: High Copy
Gene/Insert
  Gene/Insert name: PRPBSA-driven mTagBFP2 and PuroR expression (alt name: A1::A2::PRBSA-mTagBFP2-p2a-PuroR)
  Species: Synthetic; E. coli
  Promoter: PRPBSA
  Cloning method: Restriction Enzyme; 5′ cloning site Unknown (unknown if destroyed)
  Sequencing primers: 5′ AmpStart; 3′ CTGGCACGACAGGTTTCCCGACTGG
Terms and licenses: Academic/Nonprofit Terms; Industry Terms: Not Available to Industry
How to cite: pTS2337_Tier3(SB)-TagBFP2_Puro was a gift from Martin Fussenegger (Addgene plasmid # 169635 ; http://n2t.net/addgene:169635 ; RRID:Addgene_169635)
