[The description below was written by a language model from this plasmid's Addgene catalogue record and pLannotate feature annotations shown in this document.]
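Description:
pTS2337_Tier3(SB)-TagBFP2_Puro is a 5.2 kb mammalian expression plasmid from the VAMSyB modular plasmid architecture for mammalian synthetic biology. It serves as a "Tier-3" assembly vector for stable genomic integration by Sleeping Beauty transposase. It is built on pTS1107, a pUC57-derived backbone, and is propagated in E. coli at high copy through the ColE1/pUC-type origin, with selection by ampicillin resistance (β-lactamase under its own bla promoter). Short lacZα, lacI and CAP-site fragments detected in the annotation are remnants of the pUC-type backbone rather than functional elements.

According to the catalogue description, the transposable unit is flanked by Sleeping Beauty 5' and 3' inverted terminal repeats and is organised as A1-pA::A2-pA::PRPBSA-mTagBFP2-p2A-PuroR-pA. A1 and A2 are acceptor positions, each followed by a polyadenylation signal, into which user-defined expression cassettes can be placed. This allows up to three cassettes in total to be integrated together. The third position is pre-filled with a constitutive marker cassette in which the PRPBSA promoter drives the monomeric blue fluorescent protein mTagBFP2 linked through a self-cleaving P2A peptide to puromycin N-acetyltransferase. Cells that have integrated the transposon can therefore be enriched by puromycin selection and tracked or sorted by blue fluorescence.

The automated feature table identifies mTagBFP2, PuroR, a bGH poly(A) signal and a fragment of a synthetic poly(A) signal, consistent with this layout. It does not annotate the transposon ITRs, the PRPBSA promoter or the P2A sequence, so these rest on the depositor's description. The transposase itself is not encoded on the plasmid and would need to be supplied separately.
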