Features (pLannotate 1.2.2; 11 found; start..end, strand, type, name):
    857..961     -  promoter       AmpR promoter: bla
   1430..1654    +  polyA_signal   bGH poly(A) signal: bovine growth hormone polyadenylation signal
   1663..1680    +  promoter       SV40 promoter (fragment): SV40 enhancer and early promoter
   1756..1777    +  polyA_signal   poly(A) signal (fragment): synthetic polyadenylation signal
   1817..1833    -  CDS            lacZα (fragment): LacZα fragment of β-galactosidase; lacZ fragment
   2506..3213    +  CDS            mTagBFP2: mTagBFP2 is a basic (constitutively fluorescent) blue fluorescent protein published in 2011, derived from Entacmaea quadricolor. It is reported to be a very rapidly-maturing monomer with very low acid sensitivity.
   3316..3909    +  CDS            PuroR: puromycin N-acetyltransferase; pac from Streptomyces alboniger; confers resistance to puromycin
   4049..4070    -  protein_bind   CAP binding site: CAP binding activates transcription in the presence of cAMP. E. coli catabolite activator protein
   4083..4125    -  CDS            lacI (fragment): lac repressor; lacI; The lac repressor binds to the lac operator to inhibit transcription in E. coli. This inhibition can be relieved by adding lactose or isopropyl-β-D-thiogalactopyranoside (IPTG).
   4472..5060    -  rep_origin     ori: high-copy-number ColE1/pMB1/pBR322/pUC origin of replication
   5181..856     -  CDS            AmpR (across the origin): β-lactamase; bla; confers resistance to ampicillin, carbenicillin, and related antibiotics
>Addgene plasmid #169635 | pTS2337_Tier3(SB)-TagBFP2_Puro | addgene full sequence | sequence record 366786 | Addgene NGS Result
AATGCTTAATCAGTGAGGCACCTATCTCAGCGATCTGTCTATTTCGTTCATCCATAGTTGCCTGACTCCC
CGTCGTGTAGATAACTACGATACGGGAGGGCTTACCATCTGGCCCCAGTGCTGCAATGATACCGCGGCTC
CCACGCTCACCGGCTCCAGATTTATCAGCAATAAACCAGCCAGCCGGAAGGGCCGAGCGCAGAAGTGGTC
CTGCAACTTTATCCGCCTCCATCCAGTCTATTAATTGTTGCCGGGAAGCTAGAGTAAGTAGTTCGCCAGT
TAATAGTTTGCGCAACGTTGTTGCCATTGCTACAGGCATCGTGGTGTCACGCTCGTCGTTTGGTATGGCT
TCATTCAGCTCCGGTTCCCAACGATCAAGGCGAGTTACATGATCCCCCATGTTGTGCAAAAAAGCGGTTA
GCTCCTTCGGTCCTCCGATCGTTGTCAGAAGTAAGTTGGCCGCAGTGTTATCACTCATGGTTATGGCAGC
ACTGCATAATTCTCTTACTGTCATGCCATCCGTAAGATGCTTTTCTGTGACTGGTGAGTACTCAACCAAG
TCATTCTGAGAATAGTGTATGCGGCGACCGAGTTGCTCTTGCCCGGCGTCAATACGGGATAATACCGCGC
CACATAGCAGAACTTTAAAAGTGCTCATCATTGGAAAACGTTCTTCGGGGCGAAAACTCTCAAGGATCTT
ACCGCTGTTGAGATCCAGTTCGATGTAACCCACTCGTGCACCCAACTGATCTTCAGCATCTTTTACTTTC
ACCAGCGTTTCTGGGTGAGCAAAAACAGGAAGGCAAAATGCCGCAAAAAAGGGAATAAGGGCGACACGGA
AATGTTGAATACTCATACTCTTCCTTTTTCAATATTATTGAAGCATTTATCAGGGTTATTGTCTCATGAG
CGGATACATATTTGAATGTATTTAGAAAAATAAACAAATAGGGGTTCCGCGCACATTTCCCCGAAAAGTG
CCACCTGACGTCTAAGAAACCAAGATCAGCGGCCGCTACAGTTGAAGTCGGAAGTTTACATACAGTTAAG
TTGGAGTCATTAAAACTCGTTTTTCAACTACTCCACAAATTTCTTGTTAACAAACAATAGTTTTGGCAAG
TCAGTTAGGACATCTACTTTGTGCATGACACAAGTCATTTTTCCAACAATTGTTTACAGACAGATTATTT
CACTTATAATTCACTGTATCACAATTCCAGTGGGTCAGAAGTTTACATACACTAAGTTCGACTCCTCTGC
AGAATGCGGCGATGTTTCGGTAAGGGGTCCGCTATCTAGTCTTAAGAGATCTACGCGTGGTACCCTCGAG
GAGCTCTTCGAAGCGGAATTCACCATGACTAGTGCTAGCGGATCCACCGGTGTCTAGAAAGCTTTGAGGC
CGGCCTGCAGGCCCGCTGATCAGCCTCGACTGTGCCTTCTAGTTGCCAGCCATCTGTTGTTTGCCCCTCC
CCCGTGCCTTCCTTGACCCTGGAAGGTGCCACTCCCACTGTCCTTTCCTAATAAAATGAGGAAATTGCAT
CGCATTGTCTGAGTAGGTGTCATTCTATTCTGGGGGGTGGGGTGGGGCAGGACAGCAAGGGGGAGGATTG
GGAAGACAATAGCAGGCATGCTGGGGATGCGGTGGGCTCTATGGTAGCTTAGGAGGCGGAAAGAACCAGC
GCGGGAGACCGTCAGTTGGTCTCCAGCTATACAGGTGCACCGCTTTATAATAAAACTGATACAGAGAACG
TTATCATGTGTGTTGGTTTTTTTTGTGTGTGCGGTTTAAGGGAGCCTCGGTCATAGCTGTTTCCTGTGTA
AAACGACGGCCAGCGCGTGGTACCCTCGAGCGTGACCCTGTCTCACAAAATAAAGTAAGCCCGGACTGAG
TGCGGAAAGGCGGGCCTGGCGGGTCTGGACTCCCCATGCGGGCCACCAGAGGCCCTGCAGCCTTCAGTCG
CTTGAAGGGGTAATGGCGCTTCCACTCACAAACATGGCGGACAGAGCGTGTGAACGAGATGAACAGCCCC
TCAAAAATATGGCCGCCGAGGCTGGACGGCCGTGCCCCAGCAGCACCGCCTCCGCGCCCCACGTGATCTC
TCGCCGGGCACAGCGCTGACCGCGGAGGTCCAACCGGAAGAATGTCCGGATTGGACATTCGGAAGAGGGC
CCGCCTTCCCTGGGGAATCTCTGCGCACGCGCAGAACGCTTCGACCAATGAAAACACAGGAAGCCGTCCG
CGCAACCGCGTTGCGTCACTTCTGCCGCCCCTGTTTCAAGGTATATAGCCGTAGACGGAACTTCGCCTTT
CTCTCGGCCTTAGCGCCATTTTTTTGGGTGAGTGTTTTTTGGTTCCTGCGTTGGGATTCCGTGTACAATC
CATAGACATCTGACCTCGGCACTTAGCATCATCACAGCAAACTAACTGTAGCCTTTCTCTCTTTCCCTGT
AGAAACCTCTGCACCTAGGGAGCTCGAATTCACCATGACTAGTGGTGGTTCTGGTGTGTCTAAGGGCGAA
GAGCTGATTAAGGAGAACATGCACATGAAGCTGTACATGGAGGGCACCGTGGACAACCATCACTTCAAGT
GCACATCCGAGGGCGAAGGCAAGCCCTACGAGGGCACCCAGACCATGAGAATCAAGGTGGTCGAGGGCGG
CCCTCTCCCCTTCGCCTTCGACATCCTGGCTACTAGCTTCCTCTACGGCAGCAAGACCTTCATCAACCAC
ACCCAGGGCATCCCCGACTTCTTCAAGCAGTCCTTCCCTGAGGGCTTCACATGGGAGAGAGTCACCACAT
ACGAAGACGGGGGCGTGCTGACCGCTACCCAGGACACCAGCCTCCAGGACGGCTGCCTCATCTACAACGT
CAAGATCAGAGGGGTGAACTTCACATCCAACGGCCCTGTGATGCAGAAGAAAACACTCGGCTGGGAGGCC
TTCACCGAGACGCTGTACCCCGCTGACGGCGGCCTGGAAGGCAGAAACGACATGGCCCTGAAGCTCGTGG
GCGGGAGCCATCTGATCGCAAACGCCAAGACCACATATAGATCCAAGAAACCCGCTAAGAACCTCAAGAT
GCCTGGCGTCTACTATGTGGACTACAGACTGGAAAGAATCAAGGAGGCCAACAACGAAACCTACGTCGAG
CAGCACGAGGTGGCAGTGGCCAGATACTGCGACCTCCCTAGCAAACTGGGGCACAAACTTAATGCTAGTG
GTGGTTCTGGTGGAAGCGGAGCTACTAACTTCAGCCTGCTGAAGCAGGCTGGTGACGTGGAGGAGAACCC
TGGACCTGCTAGTGGTGGTTCTGGTACCGAGTACAAGCCCACGGTGCGCCTCGCCACCCGCGACGACGTC
CCCCGGGCCGTACGCACCCTCGCCGCCGCGTTCGCCGACTACCCCGCCACGCGCCACACCGTCGACCCGG
ACCGCCACATCGAGCGGGTCACCGAGCTGCAAGAACTCTTCCTCACGCGCGTCGGGCTCGACATCGGCAA
GGTGTGGGTCGCGGACGACGGCGCCGCGGTGGCGGTCTGGACCACGCCGGAGAGCGTCGAAGCGGGGGCG
GTGTTCGCCGAGATCGGCCCGCGCATGGCCGAGTTGAGCGGTTCCCGGCTGGCCGCGCAGCAACAGATGG
AAGGCCTCCTGGCGCCGCACCGGCCCAAGGAGCCCGCGTGGTTCCTGGCCACCGTCGGCGTGTCGCCCGA
CCACCAGGGCAAGGGTCTGGGCAGCGCCGTCGTGCTCCCCGGAGTGGAGGCGGCCGAGCGCGCCGGGGTG
CCCGCCTTCCTGGAGACATCCGCGCCCCGCAACCTCCCCTTCTACGAGCGGCTCGGCTTCACCGTCACCG
CCGACGTCGAGGTGCCCGAAGGACCGCGCACCTGGTGCATGACCCGCAAGCCCGGTGCCGCTAGCGGATC
CACCGGTGTCTAGAAAGCTCAGAAATTATGAGAGCGTTTAATAAAGTATTGACTATGGTTGACAAAACGT
GTGTTGGAGTTTTTTGTGTGCTTTGTCATCAACTGAGCCAGTAGGTCGAGGGTGCCTAATGAGTGAGCTA
ACTCACATTAATTGCGTTGCGCTCACTGCCCGCTTTCCAGTCGGGAAACCTGTCGTGCCAGCTGCTAGCT
ACTCGGGACCCCTTACCGAAACATCGCCGCATTCTGCAGAGGAGTCGAGTGTATGTAAACTTCTGACCCA
CTGGGAATGTGATGAAAGAAATAAAAGCTGAAATGAATCATTCTCTCTACTATTATTCTGATATTTCACA
TTCTTAAAATAAAGTGGTGATCCTAACTGACCTAAGACAGGGAATTTTTACTAGGATTAAATGTCAGGAA
TTGTGAAAAAGTGAGTTTAAATGTATTTGGCTAAGGTGTATGTAAACTTCCGACTTCAACTGTACCATGG
ACATGTGAGCAAAAGGCCAGCAAAAGGCCAGGAACCGTAAAAAGGCCGCGTTGCTGGCGTTTTTCCATAG
GCTCCGCCCCCCTGACGAGCATCACAAAAATCGACGCTCAAGTCAGAGGTGGCGAAACCCGACAGGACTA
TAAAGATACCAGGCGTTTCCCCCTGGAAGCTCCCTCGTGCGCTCTCCTGTTCCGACCCTGCCGCTTACCG
GATACCTGTCCGCCTTTCTCCCTTCGGGAAGCGTGGCGCTTTCTCATAGCTCACGCTGTAGGTATCTCAG
TTCGGTGTAGGTCGTTCGCTCCAAGCTGGGCTGTGTGCACGAACCCCCCGTTCAGCCCGACCGCTGCGCC
TTATCCGGTAACTATCGTCTTGAGTCCAACCCGGTAAGACACGACTTATCGCCACTGGCAGCAGCCACTG
GTAACAGGATTAGCAGAGCGAGGTATGTAGGCGGTGCTACAGAGTTCTTGAAGTGGTGGCCTAACTACGG
CTACACTAGAAGAACAGTATTTGGTATCTGCGCTCTGCTGAAGCCAGTTACCTTCGGAAAAAGAGTTGGT
AGCTCTTGATCCGGCAAACAAACCACCGCTGGTAGCGGTGGTTTTTTTGTTTGCAAGCAGCAGATTACGC
GCAGAAAAAAAGGATCTCAAGAAGATCCTTTGATCTTTTCTACGGGGATTATCAAAAAGGATCTTCACCT
AGATCCTTTTAAATTAAAAATGAAGTTTTAAATCAATCTAAAGTATATATGAGTAAACTTGGTCTGACAG
TTACC
